>Addgene plasmid #230576 | AiP1177 - pAAV-AiE2041m-minBG-FlpO-WPRE-HGHpA | addgene full sequence | sequence record 466205 | Addgene NGS Result
AACTTGGTCTGACAGTTACCAATGCTTAATCAGTGAGGCACCTATCTCAGCGATCTGTCTATTTCGTTCA
TCCATAGTTGCCTGACTCCCCGTCGTGTAGATAACTACGATACGGGAGGGCTTACCATCTGGCCCCAGTG
CTGCAATGATACCGCGAGACCCACGCTCACCGGCTCCAGATTTATCAGCAATAAACCAGCCAGCCGGAAG
GGCCGAGCGCAGAAGTGGTCCTGCAACTTTATCCGCCTCCATCCAGTCTATTAATTGTTGCCGGGAAGCT
AGAGTAAGTAGTTCGCCAGTTAATAGTTTGCGCAACGTTGTTGCCATTGCTACAGGCATCGTGGTGTCAC
GCTCGTCGTTTGGTATGGCTTCATTCAGCTCCGGTTCCCAACGATCAAGGCGAGTTACATGATCCCCCAT
GTTGTGCAAAAAAGCGGTTAGCTCCTTCGGTCCTCCGATCGTTGTCAGAAGTAAGTTGGCCGCAGTGTTA
TCACTCATGGTTATGGCAGCACTGCATAATTCTCTTACTGTCATGCCATCCGTAAGATGCTTTTCTGTGA
CTGGTGAGTACTCAACCAAGTCATTCTGAGAATAGTGTATGCGGCGACCGAGTTGCTCTTGCCCGGCGTC
AATACGGGATAATACCGCGCCACATAGCAGAACTTTAAAAGTGCTCATCATTGGAAAACGTTCTTCGGGG
CGAAAACTCTCAAGGATCTTACCGCTGTTGAGATCCAGTTCGATGTAACCCACTCGTGCACCCAACTGAT
CTTCAGCATCTTTTACTTTCACCAGCGTTTCTGGGTGAGCAAAAACAGGAAGGCAAAATGCCGCAAAAAA
GGGAATAAGGGCGACACGGAAATGTTGAATACTCATACTCTTCCTTTTTCAATATTATTGAAGCATTTAT
CAGGGTTATTGTCTCATGAGCGGATACATATTTGAATGTATTTAGAAAAATAAACAAATAGGGGTTCCGC
GCACATTTCCCCGAAAAGTGCCACCTGACGTCTAAGAAACCATTATTATCATGACATTAACCTATAAAAA
TAGGCGTATCACGAGGCCCTTTCGTCTCGCGCGTTTCGGTGATGACGGTGAAAACCTCTGACACATGCAG
CTCCCGGAGACGGTCACAGCTTGTCTGTAAGCGGATGCCGGGAGCAGACAAGCCCGTCAGGGCGCGTCAG
CGGGTGTTGGCGGGTGTCGGGGCTGGCTTAACTATGCGGCATCAGAGCAGATTGTACTGAGAGTGCACCA
TAAAATTGTAAACGTTAATATTTTGTTAAAATTCGCGTTAAATTTTTGTTAAATCAGCTCATTTTTTAAC
CAATAGACCGAAATCGGCAAAATCCCTTATAAATCAAAAGAATAGCCCGAGATAGAGT
[37 nt withheld, positions 1389-1425]
AAAGAACGTGGACTCCAACGTCAAAGG
[141 nt withheld, positions 1453-1593]
G
[46 nt withheld, positions 1595-1640]
A
[95 nt withheld, positions 1642-1736]
TATGCGGTGTGAAATACCGCACAGATGCGTAAGGAGAAAATACCGCATCAGGCGCCCCTGCAGGCAGCTG
CGCGCTCGCTCGCTCACTGAGGCCGCCCGGGCAAAGCCCGGGCGTCGGGCGACCTTTGGTCGCCCGGCCT
CAGTGAGCGAGCGAGCGCGCAGAGAGGGAGTGGCCAACTCCATCACTAGGGGTTCCTGCGGCCGCTCGGT
CCGCACGTGGTTACCTACAAAATCAGAAGGACAGGGAAGGGAGCAGTGGTTCACGCCTGTAATCCCAGCA
ATTTGGGAGGCCAAGGTGGGTAGATCACCTGAGATTAGGAGTTGGAGACCAGCCTGGCCAATATGGTGAA
ACCCCGTCTCTACCAAAAAAACAAAAATTAGCTGAGCCTGGTCATGCATGCCTGGAATCCCAACAACTCG
GGAGGCTGAGGCAGGAGAATCGCTTGAACCCAGGAGGCGGAGATTGCAGTGAGCCAAGATTGTGCCACTG
CACTCCAGCTTGGTTCCCAATAGACCCCGCAGGCCCTACAGGTTGTCTTCCCAACTTGCCCCTTGCTCCA
TACCACCCCCCTCCACCCCATAATATTATAGAAGGACACCTAGTCAGACAAAATGATGCAACTTAATTTT
ATTAGGACAAGGCTGGTGGGCACTGGAGTGGCAACTTCCAGGGCCAGGAGAGGCACTGGGGAGGGGTCAC
AGGGATGCCACCCGTAGATCTCTCGAGCAGCGCTCGGTATCGATGCGGGGAGGCGGCCCAAAGGGAGATC
CGACTCGTCTGAGGGCGAAGGCGAAGACGCGGAAGAGGCCGCAGAGCCGGCAGCAGGCCGCGGGAAGGAA
GGTCCGCTGGATTGAGGGCCGAAGGGACGTAGCAGAAGGACGTCCCGCGCAGAATCCAGGTGGCAACATA
GGCGAGCAGCCAAGGAAAGGACGATGATTTCCCCGACAACACCACGGAATTGTCAGTGCCCAACAGCCGA
GCCCCTGTCCAGCAGCGGGCAAGGCAGGCGGCGATGAGTTCCGCCGTGGCAATAGGGAGGGGGAAAGCGA
AAGTCCCGGAAAGGAGCTGACAGGTGGTGGCAATGCCCCAACCAGTGGGGGTTGCGTCAGCAAACACAGT
GCACACCACGCCACGTTGCCTGACAACGGGCCACAACTCCTCATAAAGAGACAGCAACCAGGATTTATAC
AAGGAGGAGAAAATGAAAGCCATACGGGAAGCAATAGCATGATACAAAGGCATTAAAGCAGCGTATCCAC
ATAGCGTAAAAGGAGCAACATAGTTAAGAATACCAGTCAATCTTTCACAAATTTTGTAATCCAGAGGTTG
ATTATCGATAAGCTTGATATCGAATTCTCAGATCCGCCTGTTGATGTAGCTGCTCAGGTAGTCCAGCACC
TCCTGGCTGATGATGCCGTTCCAGGCGGGGTATCTGATGCTGCCCTCGGCGCTGCCCTTCAGCTGCTCGA
TGTGCTGCCACTCCTCGATGGGGTTGGTCTCGTCCTTCAGGGCGATCATCTCCTTGCTGATGGGGTCGTA
GGCGTAGTACCTGGACACCAGGGCGAAGTAGTGGTCGGGGATGGCGGTGATCTGGTGGGTGTAGGTGGTC
CTGGCCACGGCGGAGGCCCTCTTGTCGCTCCAGTTGCCCACCACGTTTGTCAGCTCGGTCAGGCCCTTCA
TGCTCAGAAAGCTGGTCATCAGGTGCCTGCCGATGTGGCTCTTAGGGCCGTTCTTGATAGCGAAGATGGG
GTAGGGGGCGTTCTTCTTCAGGGCCTTGTTGTAGCTGCGCACCAGGTTGTCCTTCAGCAGCTGGTACTCC
TGCTTGTTGCTGCTGCTGTTGCCGGTCCTGTTCACTCTCTTCAGCACGGGCTCGCTGTTCCTCAGGAACT
CGTCCAGGTACACCAGGGGGTCGATCCTGCCTCTGGCGCTGAAAAAGTAGATGTGCCTGGACACGCTTGT
CTTGGTCTCGGTCACCAGGCACTGAATGATCACGCCCAGGTACTTGTTCTGCACCAGCTTGAAGCTCTTG
GGGTCCACGTTCTTGATGTCGCTGAACCTGCCGCAGTTGATGAATGTGGCCAGGAACAGGAACTGGTACA
GGGTCTTGGTCTTGGTGAACCTGCTGGTGTACTCGAAGCTGTTCAGGATCTTCTCGGTGATCTCCCAGAT
GCTCTCGCCCTCGGACAGCAGGGCCTTCAGCATCTTCTTGCTGTGGCTGTTGCCCTTGTCGGCCTCCTCG
CTGCTCTCGAACTGCAGCTGCAGGCTGGACACGATGTCGGTGATGTCGCTCTGGTGCTTCTGGCCGTTGT
AAGGGATGATGGTGAACTCCCAGGCGGGGATCAGCTTCTTCAGGCTGGCCTCCAGGATGGTGGCCTTCTG
GGTCTTGTACTTGAACTGCAGGCTCTTGTTCACGATGTCGAAGCTCAGGCTGTTGCTGATGATGGTGTTG
TAGCTCATGAAGGTGGCCCTCTTGATGGCGGTGCCGTTGTGGGTGATCATCCAGCACAGGTAGGTCAGCT
CGGCGGCACAGCTGGCGATCTTCTCGCCGCTGGGCCTCTCGAATCTCTCCACGAACTGCCGCACCAGCAC
CTTGGGGGGGGTCTTGCACAGGATGTCGAACTGGCTCATCACCTTCCTCTTCTTCTTAGGAGCCATGGTG
GCCACGCCAGAAGCAAATGTAAGCAATAGATGGCTCTGCCCTGACTTTTATGCCCAGCCCGAGCTCCTTA
AGAGCCTCCAAACCACAGAAGACAGGTCACAATCTTTCTTCCCACTGTCCACTGAACTAAGCGTACATTC
AAATGAGGTTCACGGTCTTAATTGTGAATTCTGTCTGGGACCCGCAGGTTCAAGCATAAAATGGGCCTCT
CTGCAAATAATCACTGGCGTGTGATATTTTTAAGAAAGCAAAGCCATTGTTTCTGATTGAAGGAAAGTCA
GTGCTGTTTTGAAGAGAAGCACGATTAGGCAGTGGCGCTCTCTTTCACCACTGGGAATTAGACGCCGTTT
GAGAGATTTGTGAGCTCCAGGACATTTGCCAGATGTGCTTGATTCTACATTTCAGACAACAAAGGGGATA
ATGTTGGCGGGAATCTTGACGGCACTGCTGATGATCGGGATATTCTTTGAGGATGGTACTGAGACCTTTC
AGGGGAGGATTTCAGCTTTTACATAAACTAATTTGGGATGCTCACTCTCTGTCTTGCACAAAGCAAATTT
AGTTCATTGTTAGCTGTATCTGCTAAAATGGTTACAAGGGTTTTTTTCCTTGAATATTAATAATGCGCCT
TTCATTGGAGATGCTCGAATGGGGTGTCATTAATTGGGGGGGGGGTAGTAAGGATTAGTGGTATAGTTCT
CTCCAAAATGGTTACTACTAATACCATGAGGACGCGTGCGGCCGCAGGAACCCCTAGTGATGGAGTTGGC
CACTCCCTCTCTGCGCGCTCGCTCGCTCACTGAGGCCGGGCGACCAAAGGTCGCCCGACGCCCGGGCGGC
CTCAGTGAGCGAGCGAGCGCGCAGCTGCCTGCAGGACATGTGAGCAAAAGGCCAGCAAAAGGCCAGGAAC
CGTAAAAAGGCCGCGTTGCTGGCGTTTTTCCATAGGCTCCGCCCCCCTGACGAGCATCACAAAAATCGAC
GCTCAAGTCAGAGGTGGCGAAACCCGACAGGACTATAAAGATACCAGGCGTTTCCCCCTGGAAGCTCCCT
CGTGCGCTCTCCTGTTCCGACCCTGCCGCTTACCGGATACCTGTCCGCCTTTCTCCCTTCGGGAAGCGTG
GCGCTTTCTCATAGCTCACGCTGTAGGTATCTCAGTTCGGTGTAGGTCGTTCGCTCCAAGCTGGGCTGTG
TGCACGAACCCCCCGTTCAGCCCGACCGCTGCGCCTTATCCGGTAACTATCGTCTTGAGTCCAACCCGGT
AAGACACGACTTATCGCCACTGGCAGCAGCCACTGGTAACAGGATTAGCAGAGCGAGGTATGTAGGCGGT
GCTACAGAGTTCTTGAAGTGGTGGCCTAACTACGGCTACACTAGAAGAACAGTATTTGGTATCTGCGCTC
TGCTGAAGCCAGTTACCTTCGGAAAAAGAGTTGGTAGCTCTTGATCCGGCAAACAAACCACCGCTGGTAG
CGGTGGTTTTTTTGTTTGCAAGCAGCAGATTACGCGCAGAAAAAAAGGATCTCAAGAAGATCCTTTGATC
TTTTCTACGGGGTCTGACGCTCAGTGGAACGAAAACTCACGTTAAGGGATTTTGGTCATGAGATTATCAA
AAAGGATCTTCACCTAGATCCTTTTAAATTAAAAATGAAGTTTTAAATCAATCTAAAGTATATATGAGTA
Features (pLannotate 1.2.2; 14 found; start..end, strand, type, name):
     16..876     -  CDS            AmpR: β-lactamase; bla; confers resistance to ampicillin, carbenicillin, and related antibiotics
    877..981     -  promoter       AmpR promoter: bla
   1076..1111    +  CDS            rop (fragment): Rop protein, which maintains plasmids at low copy number; rop
   1213..1262    +  misc_feature   bom (fragment): basis of mobility region from pBR322
   1263..1718    -  rep_origin     f1 ori (sequence partly withheld): f1 bacteriophage origin of replication; arrow indicates direction of (+) strand synthesis
   1737..1788    +  misc_feature   bom (fragment): basis of mobility region from pBR322
   1793..1933    -  repeat_region  AAV2 ITR: inverted terminal repeat of adeno-associated virus serotype 2 inverted
   1973..2449    -  polyA_signal   hGH poly(A) signal: human growth hormone polyadenylation signal
   2481..3069    -  misc_feature   WPRE: woodchuck hepatitis virus posttranscriptional regulatory element
   3069..3093    -  misc_feature   MCS (fragment): pBluescript multiple cloning site
   3094..4392    -  CDS            FLPo: nuclear-targeted site-specific recombinase FLPo is a mouse codon-optimized fusion between the SV40 nuclear localization signal and a thermostable version of the Saccharomyces cerevisiae site-specific recombinase FLP. Recombination occurs at FRT sequences.
   5177..5204    -  repeat_region  AAV2 ITR (fragment): inverted terminal repeat of adeno-associated virus serotype 2 inverted
   5233..5260    -  repeat_region  AAV2 ITR (fragment): inverted terminal repeat of adeno-associated virus serotype 2 inverted
   5333..5921    -  rep_origin     ori: high-copy-number ColE1/pMB1/pBR322/pUC origin of replication
