[The description below was written by a language model from this plasmid's Addgene catalogue record and pLannotate feature annotations shown in this document.]
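Description:
AiP1177 - pAAV-AiE2041m-minBG-FlpO-WPRE-HGHpA is an AAV transfer plasmid built on a pAAV2 backbone, about 6.1 kb in the sequenced record, intended for packaging recombinant adeno-associated virus that delivers a recombinase to defined brain cell populations. In bacteria it is maintained by a high-copy ColE1/pUC-type origin and selected with ampicillin through the β-lactamase gene and its own promoter. An f1 phage origin and small remnants of pBR322 rop and bom sequences are also annotated in the backbone.

The payload lies between AAV2 inverted terminal repeats, which supply the cis signals for genome replication and encapsidation. One ITR is annotated in full, while the other is detected only as two short fragments, which may reflect incomplete annotation or sequencing of this repetitive, structured region rather than a stated design feature. The cassette pairs the AiE2041m enhancer with a minimal beta-globin promoter (minBG). The minimal promoter gives little expression on its own, so cell-type specificity comes from the enhancer. Neither element was recognised by the automated annotation, but an unannotated stretch upstream of the coding sequence is where they would be expected. They drive FlpO, a mouse codon-optimised, thermostable, SV40 NLS-tagged version of yeast FLP that recombines FRT sites. Downstream, a WPRE boosts transcript stability and expression, and the human growth hormone polyadenylation signal terminates the message.

The vector belongs to a suite of enhancer AAVs for genetic access to cortical cell types. It would typically be combined with Flp-dependent reporter or effector alleles or viruses for enhancer-restricted or intersectional labelling. The record does not state which cell population AiE2041m targets.
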