Addgene plasmid #230576: AiP1177 - pAAV-AiE2041m-minBG-FlpO-WPRE-HGHpA
Purpose: AiE2041m is an enhancer sequence, designed to drive AAV-mediated transgene expression in specific populations of brain cells
Depositing lab: Allen Institute for Brain Science & Bosiljka Tasic. Depositing organization: Allen Institute. Publication: A suite of enhancer AAVs and transgenic mouse lines for genetic access to cortical cell types. Ben-Simon Y, Hooper M, Narayan S, Daigle TL, Dwivedi D, Way SW, Oster A, Stafford DA, Mich JK, Taormina MJ, Martinez RA, Opitz-Araya X, Roth JR, Alexander JR, Allen S, Amster A, Arbuckle J, Ayala A, Baker PM, Bakken TE, Barcelli T, Barta S, Bendrick J, Bertagnolli D, Bielstein C, Bishwakarma P, Bowlus J, Boyer G, Brouner K, Casian B, Casper T, Chakka AB, Chakrabarty R, Chance RK, Chavan S, Clark M, Colbert K, Collman F, Daniel S, Departee M, DiValentin P, Donadio N, Dotson N, Egdorf T, Fliss T, Gabitto M, Garcia J, Gary A, Gasperini M, Gloe J, Goldy J, Gore BB, Graybuck L, Greisman N, Haeseleer F, Halterman C, Haradon Z, Hastings SD, Helback O, Ho W, Hockemeyer D, Huang C, Huff S, Hunker A, Johansen N, Jones D, Juneau Z, Kalmbach B, Kannan M, Khem S, Kussick E, Kutsal R, Larsen R, Lee C, Lee AY, Leibly M, Lenz GH, Li S, Liang E, Lusk N, Madigan Z, Malloy J, Malone J, McCue R, Melchor J, Mollenkopf T, Moosman S, Morin E, Newman D, Ng L, Ngo K, Omstead V, Otto S, Oyama A, Pena N, Pham T, Phillips E, Pom CA, Potekhina L, Ransford S, Ray PL, Rette D, Reynoldson C, Rimorin C, Rocha D, Ruiz A, Sanchez REA, Sawyer L, Sedeno-Cortes A, Sevigny JP, Shapovalova N, Shepard N, Shulga L, Sigler AR, Siverts L, Soliman S, Somasundaram S, Staats B, Stewart K, Szelenyi E, Tieu M, Trader C, Tran A, van Velthoven CTJ, Walker M, Wang Y, Weed N, Wirthlin M, Wood T, Wynalda B, Yao Z, Zhou T, Ariza J, Dee N, Reding M, Ronellenfitch K, Mufti S, Sunkin SM, Smith KA, Esposito L, Waters J, Thyagarajan B, Yao S, Lein ES, Zeng H, Levi BP, Ngai J, Ting JT, Tasic B. Cell. 2025 May 16:S0092-8674(25)00513-6. doi: 10.1016/j.cell.2025.05.002. PubMed 40403729.
Backbone
  Vector backbone: pAAV2
  Vector type: AAV
Growth in bacteria
  Bacterial resistance: Ampicillin, 100 μg/mL
  Growth temperature: 37°C
  Growth strain: NEB Stable
  Copy number: High Copy
Gene/Insert
  Gene/Insert name: FlpO
  Species: Synthetic
  Promoter: minBG
  Cloning method: Restriction Enzyme; 5′ cloning site MluI (unknown if destroyed); 3′ cloning site AflII (unknown if destroyed)
Terms and licenses: Academic/Nonprofit Terms; Industry Terms: Not Available to Industry
How to cite: AiP1177 - pAAV-AiE2041m-minBG-FlpO-WPRE-HGHpA was a gift from Allen Institute for Brain Science & Bosiljka Tasic (Addgene plasmid # 230576 ; http://n2t.net/addgene:230576 ; RRID:Addgene_230576)
